Addgene plasmid #160936: plIVMD164
Purpose: In vivo mRNA display construct for GFP
Depositing lab: Saeed Tavazoie. Depositing organization: Columbia University. Publication: In vivo mRNA display enables large-scale proteomics by next generation sequencing. Oikonomou P, Salatino R, Tavazoie S. Proc Natl Acad Sci U S A. 2020 Oct 9. pii: 2002650117. doi: 10.1073/pnas.2002650117. PubMed 33037152.
Backbone
  Vector backbone: plIVMD156
  Backbone size w/o insert (bp): 6000
  Total vector size (bp): 7700
  Vector type: Yeast Expression
  Selectable markers: URA3
Growth in bacteria
  Bacterial resistance: Ampicillin, 100 μg/mL
  Growth temperature: 37°C
  Growth strain: DH5alpha
  Copy number: Unknown
Gene/Insert
  Gene/Insert name: MCP-sfGFP-HIS tag, 3'UTR MS2 Stem Loop (alt name: MS2 coat protein, MS2 hairpin)
  Species: S. cerevisiae (budding yeast)
  Promoter: MET25
  Tag / fusion protein: HIS tag, 3'UTR MS2 Stem Loop
  Cloning method: Gateway Cloning
  Sequencing primers: 5′ TAGATACAATTCTATTACCCCCATCCATACTCT; 3′ GTAAGCGTGACATAACTAATTACATGACTCGAG
Terms and licenses: Academic/Nonprofit Terms; Industry Terms: Not Available to Industry
Depositor comments: Please note that the T247A mutation in sfGFP does not impact plasmid function.
How to cite: plIVMD164 was a gift from Saeed Tavazoie (Addgene plasmid # 160936 ; http://n2t.net/addgene:160936 ; RRID:Addgene_160936)
