[The description below was written by a language model from this plasmid's Addgene catalogue record and pLannotate feature annotations shown in this document.]
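Description:
plIVMD164 is a yeast expression shuttle plasmid built on the plIVMD156 backbone and designed as the GFP construct for in vivo mRNA display in Saccharomyces cerevisiae. It is maintained in yeast as a low-copy centromeric plasmid through a CEN/ARS element and selected with the URA3 auxotrophic marker (counterselectable with 5-FOA). In E. coli it is propagated through a high-copy ColE1/pUC-type origin with ampicillin resistance. An f1 origin, flanking T7 and T3 promoters, and lac/lacZα remnants are carried over from the parental cloning vector. The catalogue lists a total size of about 7.7 kb, whereas the sequenced record underlying the feature table is 6,714 nt; the record does not explain the difference.

The expression cassette is driven by the methionine-repressible MET25 (MET17) promoter and ends at the CYC1 terminator. It encodes the bacteriophage MS2 coat protein (MCP) fused upstream of superfolder GFP. The sfGFP sequence lies between attB1 and attB2 sites, reflecting its insertion by Gateway recombination. According to the catalogue, the fusion also carries a His tag and the transcript has an MS2 stem-loop in its 3′UTR. Neither element is annotated in the feature table, though an unannotated stretch lies between attB2 and the terminator. The design logic is that the translated MCP fusion binds the MS2 hairpin on its own mRNA, physically linking protein to its encoding message inside the cell. The complex can then be purified and the associated RNA identified by next-generation sequencing. The depositor notes a T247A change in sfGFP that does not affect plasmid function.
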