Features (pLannotate 1.2.2; 23 found; start..end, strand, type, name):
      1..350     +  promoter       MET17 promoter: S. cerevisiae MET17; expression is repressed by methionine; MET15; MET25
    372..722     +  CDS            CAPSD_BPMS2 (fragment): Experimental evidence at protein level: Swiss-Prot protein existence level 1. Acts as a translational repressor of viral replicase synthesis late in infection. This latter function is the result of capsid protein interaction with an RNA hairpin which contains the replicase ribosome-binding site. From Escherichia phage MS2 (Bacteriophage MS2).
    744..768     +  protein_bind   attB1: mutant version of attB; recombination site for the Gateway® BP reaction BP Clonase™
    774..1487    +  CDS            Superfolder GFP: Superfolder GFP is a basic (constitutively fluorescent) green fluorescent protein published in 2005, derived from Aequorea victoria. It is reported to be a very rapidly-maturing weak dimer.
   1489..1513    -  protein_bind   attB2: mutant version of attB; recombination site for the Gateway® BP reaction BP Clonase™
   1641..1888    +  terminator     CYC1 terminator: S. cerevisiae CYC1; transcription terminator for CYC1
   1907..1925    -  promoter       T7 promoter: promoter for bacteriophage T7 RNA polymerase
   1933..2088    +  CDS            lacZα (fragment): LacZα fragment of β-galactosidase; lacZ fragment
   2092..2520    +  rep_origin     f1 ori (sequence partly withheld): f1 bacteriophage origin of replication; arrow indicates direction of (+) strand synthesis
   2548..2599    -  misc_feature   bom (fragment): basis of mobility region from pBR322
   2678..3481    -  CDS            URA3: orotidine-5'-phosphate decarboxylase, required for uracil biosynthesis; S. cerevisiae URA3; yeast auxotrophic marker, counterselectable with 5-fluoroorotic acid (5-FOA)
   3482..3697    -  promoter       URA3 promoter: S. cerevisiae URA3
   3705..3754    -  misc_feature   bom (fragment): basis of mobility region from pBR322
   3856..3891    -  CDS            rop (fragment): Rop protein, which maintains plasmids at low copy number; rop
   3959..4462    -  misc_feature   CEN/ARS: S. cerevisiae CEN6 centromere fused to an autonomously replicating sequence
   4499..4603    +  promoter       AmpR promoter: bla
   4604..5464    +  CDS            AmpR: β-lactamase; bla; confers resistance to ampicillin, carbenicillin, and related antibiotics
   5635..6223    +  rep_origin     ori: high-copy-number ColE1/pMB1/pBR322/pUC origin of replication
   6406..6498    +  CDS            lacI (fragment): lac repressor; lacI; The lac repressor binds to the lac operator to inhibit transcription in E. coli. This inhibition can be relieved by adding lactose or isopropyl-β-D-thiogalactopyranoside (IPTG).
   6511..6532    +  protein_bind   CAP binding site: CAP binding activates transcription in the presence of cAMP. E. coli catabolite activator protein
   6547..6577    +  promoter       lac promoter: promoter for the E. coli lac operon
   6585..6601    +  protein_bind   lac operator: The lac repressor binds to the lac operator to inhibit transcription in E. coli. This inhibition can be relieved by adding lactose or isopropyl-β-D-thiogalactopyranoside (IPTG). lac repressor encoded by lacI
   6646..6664    +  promoter       T3 promoter: promoter for bacteriophage T3 RNA polymerase
>Addgene plasmid #160936 | plIVMD164 | addgene full sequence | sequence record 317194 | Addgene NGS Result
TTATTTTTTGCTTTTTCTCTTGAGGTCACATGATCGCAAAATGGCAAATGGCACGTGAAGCTGTCGATAT
TGGGGAACTGTGGTGGTTGGCAAATGACTAATTAAGTTAGTCAAGGCGCCATCCTCATGAAAACTGTGTA
ACATAATAACCGAAGTGTCGAAAAGGTGGCACCTTGTCCAATTGAACACGCTCGATGAAAAAAATAAGAT
ATATATAAGGTTAAGTAAAGCGTCTGTTAGAAAGGAAGTTTTTCCTTTTTCTTGCTCTCTTGTCTTTTCA
TCTACTATTTCCTTCGTGTAATACAGGGTCGTCAGATACATAGATACAATTCTATTACCCCCATCCATAC
TCTAGAATGCTAGCCGTTAAAATGGCTTCTAACTTTACTCAGTTCGTTCTCGTCGACAATGGCGGAACTG
GCGACGTGACTGTCGCCCCAAGCAACTTCGCTAACGGGATCGCTGAATGGATCAGCTCTAACTCGCGTTC
ACAGGCTTACAAAGTAACCTGTAGCGTTCGTCAGAGCTCTGCGCAGAATCGCAAATACACCATCAAAGTC
GAGGTGCCTAAAGGCGCCTGGCGTTCGTACTTAAATATGGAACTAACCATTCCAATTTTCGCCACGAATT
CCGACTGCGAGCTTATTGTTAAGGCAATGCAAGGTCTCCTAAAAGATGGAAACCCGATTCCCTCAGCAAT
CGCAGCAAACTCCGGCATCTACGCGGATCCACCGGTCGCCACCACAAGTTTGTACAAAAAAGCAGGCTAC
AAAATGAGAAAGGGCGAAGAACTGTTTACCGGGGTAGTCCCTATACTTGTTGAATTGGATGGTGACGTTA
ATGGCCATAAATTTAGTGTCAGAGGTGAAGGTGAGGGCGACGCTACAAATGGTAAGTTGACGTTAAAATT
TATATGTACAACGGGAAAATTACCAGTTCCCTGGCCGACACTTGTGACTACTTTAACATATGGTGTACAA
TGTTTCGCACGTTATCCAGATCACATGAAACAACACGATTTTTTCAAGTCAGCAATGCCAGAGGGATATG
TACAAGAACGTACCATTAGCTTCAAAGATGACGGTACGTACAAGGCAAGAGCCGAGGTCAAATTTGAGGG
TGATACACTAGTGAACAGGATTGAGTTAAAGGGTATAGATTTTAAAGAAGACGGTAATATATTAGGTCAC
AAATTAGAATACAACTTTAACAGCCACAACGTATACATCACCGCTGATAAACAAAAAAATGGCATAAAGG
CAAACTTTAAAATCAGACATAATGTTGAAGACGGTAGCGTTCAATTAGCTGATCACTATCAACAAAATAC
TCCGATCGGCGATGGACCAGTATTATTACCAGATAATCATTACCTGTCCACCCAATCCGTCTTGTCTAAG
GATCCAAACGAAAAGAGAGATCATATGGTTTTGTTAGAATTTGTTACTGCAGCCGGCATTACACACGGCA
TGGACGAATTATATAAAAACCCAGCTTTCTTGTACAAAGTGGTTTCAAGAGGGCCCTTCGAACATCATCA
CCATCACCATTAAATCGATACCGTCGACGATCCTACGGTACTTATTGCCAAGAAAGCACGAGCATCAGCC
GTGCCTCCAGGTCGAATCTTCAAACTCGAGTCATGTAATTAGTTATGTCACGCTTACATTCACGCCCTCC
CCCCACATCCGCTCTAACCGAAAAGGAAGGAGTTAGACAACCTGAAGTCTAGGTCCCTATTTATTTTTTT
ATAGTTATGTTAGTATTAAGAACGTTATTTATATTTCAAATTTTTCTTTTTTTTCTGTACAGACGCGTGT
ACGCATGTAACATTATACTGAAAACCTTGCTTGAGAAGGTTTTGGGACGCTCGAAGGCTTTAATTTGCGG
CCGGTACCCAATTCGCCCTATAGTGAGTCGTATTACGCGCGCTCACTGGCCGTCGTTTTACAACGTCGTG
ACTGGGAAAACCCTGGCGTTACCCAACTTAATCGCCTTGCAGCACATCCCCCTTTCGCCAGCTGGCGTAA
TAGCGAAGAGGCCCGCACCGATCGCCCTTCCCAACAGTTGCGCAGCCTGAATGGCGAATGG
[124 nt withheld, positions 2092-2215]
C
[91 nt withheld, positions 2217-2307]
A
[49 nt withheld, positions 2309-2357]
CCTTTGACGTTGGAGTCCACGTTCTTT
[37 nt withheld, positions 2385-2421]
ACCCTATCTCGGTCTATTCTTTTGATTTATAAGGGATTTTGCCGATTTCGGCCTATTGGTTAAAAAATGA
GCTGATTTAACAAAAATTTAACGCGAATTTTAACAAAATATTAACGCTTACAATTTCCTGATGCGGTATT
TTCTCCTTACGCATCTGTGCGGTATTTCACACCGCATAGGGTAATAACTGATATAATTAAATTGAAGCTC
TAATTTGTGAGTTTAGTATACATGCATTTACTTATAATACAGTTTTTTAGTTTTGCTGGCCGCATCTTCT
CAAATATGCTTCCCAGCCTGCTTTTCTGTAACGTTCACCCTCTACCTTAGCATCCCTTCCCTTTGCAAAT
AGTCCTCTTCCAACAATAATAATGTCAGATCCTGTAGAGACCACATCATCCACGGTTCTATACTGTTGAC
CCAATGCGTCTCCCTTGTCATCTAAACCCACACCGGGTGTCATAATCAACCAATCGTAACCTTCATCTCT
TCCACCCATGTCTCTTTGAGCAATAAAGCCGATAACAAAATCTTTGTCGCTCTTCGCAATGTCAACAGTA
CCCTTAGTATATTCTCCAGTAGATAGGGAGCCCTTGCATGACAATTCTGCTAACATCAAAAGGCCTCTAG
GTTCCTTTGTTACTTCTTCTGCCGCCTGCTTCAAACCGCTAACAATACCTGGGCCCACCACACCGTGTGC
ATTCGTAATGTCTGCCCATTCTGCTATTCTGTATACACCCGCAGAGTACTGCAATTTGACTGTATTACCA
ATGTCAGCAAATTTTCTGTCTTCGAAGAGTAAAAAATTGTACTTGGCGGATAATGCCTTTAGCGGCTTAA
CTGTGCCCTCCATGGAAAAATCAGTCAAGATATCCACATGTGTTTTTAGTAAACAAATTTTGGGACCTAA
TGCTTCAACTAACTCCAGTAATTCCTTGGTGGTACGAACATCCAATGAAGCACACAAGTTTGTTTGCTTT
TCGTGCATGATATTAAATAGCTTGGCAGCAACAGGACTAGGATGAGTAGCAGCACGTTCCTTATATGTAG
CTTTCGACATGATTTATCTTCGTTTCCTGCAGGTTTTTGTTCTGTGCAGTTGGGTTAAGAATACTGGGCA
ATTTCATGTTTCTTCAACACTACATATGCGTATATATACCAATCTAAGTCTGTGCTCCTTCCTTCGTTCT
TCCTTCTGTTCGGAGATTACCGAATCAAAAAAATTTCAAGGAAACCGAAATCAAAAAAAAGAATAAAAAA
AAAATGATGAATTGAAAAGGTGGTATGGTGCACTCTCAGTACAATCTGCTCTGATGCCGCATAGTTAAGC
CAGCCCCGACACCCGCCAACACCCGCTGACGCGCCCTGACGGGCTTGTCTGCTCCCGGCATCCGCTTACA
GACAAGCTGTGACCGTCTCCGGGAGCTGCATGTGTCAGAGGTTTTCACCGTCATCACCGAAACGCGCGAG
ACGAAAGGGCCTCGTGATACGCCTATTTTTATAGGTTAATGTCATGATAATAATGGTTTCTTAGACGGAT
CGCTTGCCTGTAACTTACACGCGCCTCGTATCTTTTAATGATGGAATAATTTGGGAATTTACTCTGTGTT
TATTTATTTTTATGTTTTGTATTTGGATTTTAGAAAGTAAATAAAGAAGGTAGAAGAGTTACGGAATGAA
GAAAAAAAAATAAACAAAGGTTTAAAAAATTTCAACAAAAAGCGTACTTTACATATATATTTATTAGACA
AGAAAAGCAGATTAAATAGATATACATTCGATTAACGATAAGTAAAATGTAAAATCACAGGATTTTCGTG
TGTGGTCTTCTACACAGACAAGATGAAACAATTCGGCATTAATACCTGAGAGCAGGAAGAGCAAGATAAA
AGGTAGTATTTGTTGGCGATCCCCCTAGAGTCTTTTACATCTTCGGAAAACAAAAACTATTTTTTCTTTA
ATTTCTTTTTTTACTTTCTATTTTTAATTTATATATTTATATTAAAAAATTTAAATTATAATTATTTTTA
TAGCACGTGATGAAAAGGACCCAGGTGGCACTTTTCGGGGAAATGTGCGCGGAACCCCTATTTGTTTATT
TTTCTAAATACATTCAAATATGTATCCGCTCATGAGACAATAACCCTGATAAATGCTTCAATAATATTGA
AAAAGGAAGAGTATGAGTATTCAACATTTCCGTGTCGCCCTTATTCCCTTTTTTGCGGCATTTTGCCTTC
CTGTTTTTGCTCACCCAGAAACGCTGGTGAAAGTAAAAGATGCTGAAGATCAGTTGGGTGCACGAGTGGG
TTACATCGAACTGGATCTCAACAGCGGTAAGATCCTTGAGAGTTTTCGCCCCGAAGAACGTTTTCCAATG
ATGAGCACTTTTAAAGTTCTGCTATGTGGCGCGGTATTATCCCGTATTGACGCCGGGCAAGAGCAACTCG
GTCGCCGCATACACTATTCTCAGAATGACTTGGTTGAGTACTCACCAGTCACAGAAAAGCATCTTACGGA
TGGCATGACAGTAAGAGAATTATGCAGTGCTGCCATAACCATGAGTGATAACACTGCGGCCAACTTACTT
CTGACAACGATCGGAGGACCGAAGGAGCTAACCGCTTTTTTGCACAACATGGGGGATCATGTAACTCGCC
TTGATCGTTGGGAACCGGAGCTGAATGAAGCCATACCAAACGACGAGCGTGACACCACGATGCCTGTAGC
AATGGCAACAACGTTGCGCAAACTATTAACTGGCGAACTACTTACTCTAGCTTCCCGGCAACAATTAATA
GACTGGATGGAGGCGGATAAAGTTGCAGGACCACTTCTGCGCTCGGCCCTTCCGGCTGGCTGGTTTATTG
CTGATAAATCTGGAGCCGGTGAGCGTGGGTCTCGCGGTATCATTGCAGCACTGGGGCCAGATGGTAAGCC
CTCCCGTATCGTAGTTATCTACACGACGGGGAGTCAGGCAACTATGGATGAACGAAATAGACAGATCGCT
GAGATAGGTGCCTCACTGATTAAGCATTGGTAACTGTCAGACCAAGTTTACTCATATATACTTTAGATTG
ATTTAAAACTTCATTTTTAATTTAAAAGGATCTAGGTGAAGATCCTTTTTGATAATCTCATGACCAAAAT
CCCTTAACGTGAGTTTTCGTTCCACTGAGCGTCAGACCCCGTAGAAAAGATCAAAGGATCTTCTTGAGAT
CCTTTTTTTCTGCGCGTAATCTGCTGCTTGCAAACAAAAAAACCACCGCTACCAGCGGTGGTTTGTTTGC
CGGATCAAGAGCTACCAACTCTTTTTCCGAAGGTAACTGGCTTCAGCAGAGCGCAGATACCAAATACTGT
TCTTCTAGTGTAGCCGTAGTTAGGCCACCACTTCAAGAACTCTGTAGCACCGCCTACATACCTCGCTCTG
CTAATCCTGTTACCAGTGGCTGCTGCCAGTGGCGATAAGTCGTGTCTTACCGGGTTGGACTCAAGACGAT
AGTTACCGGATAAGGCGCAGCGGTCGGGCTGAACGGGGGGTTCGTGCACACAGCCCAGCTTGGAGCGAAC
GACCTACACCGAACTGAGATACCTACAGCGTGAGCTATGAGAAAGCGCCACGCTTCCCGAAGGGAGAAAG
GCGGACAGGTATCCGGTAAGCGGCAGGGTCGGAACAGGAGAGCGCACGAGGGAGCTTCCAGGGGGAAACG
CCTGGTATCTTTATAGTCCTGTCGGGTTTCGCCACCTCTGACTTGAGCGTCGATTTTTGTGATGCTCGTC
AGGGGGGCGGAGCCTATGGAAAAACGCCAGCAACGCGGCCTTTTTACGGTTCCTGGCCTTTTGCTGGCCT
TTTGCTCACATGTTCTTTCCTGCGTTATCCCCTGATTCTGTGGATAACCGTATTACCGCCTTTGAGTGAG
CTGATACCGCTCGCCGCAGCCGAACGACCGAGCGCAGCGAGTCAGTGAGCGAGGAAGCGGAAGAGCGCCC
AATACGCAAACCGCCTCTCCCCGCGCGTTGGCCGATTCATTAATGCAGCTGGCACGACAGGTTTCCCGAC
TGGAAAGCGGGCAGTGAGCGCAACGCAATTAATGTGAGTTAGCTCACTCATTAGGCACCCCAGGCTTTAC
ACTTTATGCTTCCGGCTCGTATGTTGTGTGGAATTGTGAGCGGATAACAATTTCACACAGGAAACAGCTA
TGACCATGATTACGCCAAGCGCGCAATTAACCCTCACTAAAGGGAACAAAAGCTGGAGCTCCGGATGCAA
GGGTTCGAATCCCTTAGCTCTCA
